Addgene plasmid #48742: pGL2
Purpose: Expression of luciferase driven by truncated mPer2 promoter region (bases -1128 to +386 with respect to transcription start site at +1)
Depositing lab: Joseph Takahashi. Depositing organization: Northwestern University. Publication: A noncanonical E-box enhancer drives mouse Period2 circadian oscillations in vivo. Yoo SH, Ko CH, Lowrey PL, Buhr ED, Song EJ, Chang S, Yoo OJ, Yamazaki S, Lee C, Takahashi JS. Proc Natl Acad Sci U S A. 2005 Feb 15;102(7):2608-13. Epub 2005 Feb 7. 10.1073/pnas.0409763102 PubMed 15699353.
Backbone
  Vector backbone: pGL3-Basic
  Backbone manufacturer: Promega
  Backbone size w/o insert (bp): 4818
  Vector type: Luciferase
Growth in bacteria
  Bacterial resistance: Ampicillin, 100 μg/mL
  Growth temperature: 37°C
  Growth strain: DH5alpha
  Copy number: Unknown
Gene/Insert
  Gene/Insert name: truncated mPer2 promoter/enhancer region (-1128 to +386)
  Species: M. musculus (mouse)
  Mutation: truncated promoter region (see pGL6)
Terms and licenses: Academic/Nonprofit Terms; Industry Terms: Not Available to Industry
Depositor comments: Minor sequencing discrepancies may exist between the mPer2 promoter reference sequence and Addgene's sequencing results, but do not affect the function of the plasmid.
How to cite: pGL2 was a gift from Joseph Takahashi (Addgene plasmid # 48742 ; http://n2t.net/addgene:48742 ; RRID:Addgene_48742)
