[The description below was written by a language model from this plasmid's Addgene catalogue record.]
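Description:
pGL2 is a luciferase reporter plasmid built on the promoterless pGL3-Basic backbone (4818 bp without insert). Despite its name, it is not the commercial pGL2 vector; the name marks it as one member of a series of promoter-deletion constructs. It is propagated in E. coli under ampicillin selection. The record lists the copy number as unknown, and no feature table is provided, so the origin of replication and other backbone elements are not itemised here. In general, pGL3-Basic carries a firefly luciferase coding sequence with no eukaryotic promoter or enhancer of its own, so reporter output depends on whatever regulatory DNA is cloned upstream.

The insert is a truncated fragment of the mouse Period2 (mPer2) promoter/enhancer region, spanning bases -1128 to +386 relative to the transcription start site at +1. It is placed so that it drives luciferase expression. The record describes it as a truncation and points to a related construct, pGL6, for comparison, which suggests a deletion series used to map the regulatory sequences needed for mPer2 transcription. The associated work concerns an E-box enhancer that drives circadian oscillation of Period2. The plasmid is therefore suited to transfection-based reporter assays that measure promoter activity, for example the fragment's response to clock transcription factors or its ability to support rhythmic expression. The depositor notes that minor differences may exist between the mPer2 reference sequence and the repository's sequencing results, but that these do not affect plasmid function.
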