>Addgene plasmid #48742 | pGL2 | addgene partial sequence | sequence record 100381 | LucNRev 5'-CCTTATGCAGTTGCTCTCC-3'
ATGGCGCCGGGCCTTTCTTTATGTTTTTGGCGTCTTCCATGGTGGCTTTACCAACAGTACCGGAATGCCA
AGCTTACTTAGATCGCAGATCTCGAGTCGGACAAGATGCCTAACTAATCTCTCCGACCTCAGTGCCTAAC
CTGAGAAATGGGGACAGCAGTGTGAACCTGGAAAAGGGTCACCGCGCAGTTCCATCTACATTCTGCCGAG
TTGCAGCCGTTTGCACAGTCGGCAACTCCTGGCTCAGGACCCCAGCTCCAGCTGTCCGAGCCGCCGGTTA
CGTAAGACGACCACGGCCGTCCAGGTCCGCGCCACCGCCCAGCACCGCGCCACCGCCCAGCGCCGCGCCA
CTCACCGCTTCGCCGCGTCAACCCGCGCGTCTGTCCCTTGCTCGGCCCGTCACTTGGTGCGCTCGGCCTG
CGCCGCAGCCGCCCGGAGCCGCTAGTCCCAGTAGCGCCGCTGCCGCCGCGTCGCCCTCCGCTGTCACATA
GTGGAAAACGTGACCGCGCGCGCTGAGCCCGCCCCTGCGCGCGCCATTGGTCGGAGTGCCACCTCATTTG
CATACTGGCGGGGCGGAACCTGAGAGCTACGCTCGTCAATTGGTGGAGACGCCCGTCGCTCTCTTTACAT
AAGACGCACATGGAACTCCATGTTCGCCGCCCGGGTTCCTCAATGAAGATGCTGCGCGCTCTTGCGCCCC
CCCGCGCCCGGGCGAGTAGGCTCGTCCACTTCCGGCCTGCGGGACTTCCATTCACCTGGCACGGCGGTGG
CCCGCTCGTGCAGCCCCGGAGTGGCGCGTACCACTGCGGCGCGGGGGAATGGTGCTTGGCCGCTGCGCAA
CTCACAGCCGGCAGAGACCAGGGCCCCCGGCCTATCACCTGCGACGACGTGACCAGCCTCGGTAATCCGA
AGGACCGAGAATGCTCTCTGCTGACACCTTTC
