>Addgene plasmid #48742 | pGL2 | addgene partial sequence | sequence record 100645 | RVprimer3 5'-CTAGCAAAATAGGCTGTCCC-3'
ACATTTCTCTATCGATAGGTACCGAGCTCCAAGCTTGCCTTCTCCATCACACCTTGCATGAGTCTTTAGG
TTGTTCTCTGTCAGCCTCAAACCCGCTCCGAGGAAACTTCTACTCCCTCCTTTGACCCTTTGGACAGGAG
CCTGAACGCTTTAGTAGGCTTCCAGACAGTGCTCTTGAAAGAACCAAATAGCTTCAACCAAGGTTCCACA
GGGGCAGGGCTGTCCTATCACTGGAGGAGTACCCTCCCCTGACTAGCTAGTGTCTGTAGCTTCCACTTCA
GAAAAGCCCTGCTGTTCCAGATGCACACCCCGCTTCCATAGTTCCTGTAAGGTTAATAAACTACACCACC
GCATTTGGTTAAGCTTCCCTGTAGAACGTCAGTCTTCTCTCCCTATGTGATTGAGGGCAGGAAGAAATCA
CTTCTTTCCTTTGTATCTCTGCACGGCAATTATGACCTTATTTCCTGAATCAACACTAACTAGCAACACG
CAGTTTCAGAAACAAGAAAGGCTAAGTGGGAGTTTTGTGCTTTGGCCCATCTGGAATGACGGTCAGCCTG
GGGGGCCTGTCCTAGGGTCACCCAGCCTGTCCTGGGAAGGTGCTCAGCAGCAGATCCAGAGGGGCCGTCC
TATTTGTCCTCAAGCGTCTCGCCATGAATGAATGAGAGGGGAAATGAATGAACTGGGCTGGATGAGCGAA
AGGTGTCAGCAGAGAGCATTCTCGGTCCTTCGGATTACCGAGGCTGGTCACGTCGTCGCAGGTGATAGGC
CGGGGGCCCTGGTCTCTGCCGGCTGTGAGTTGCGCAGCGGCCAAGCACCATTCCCCCGCGCCGCAGTGGT
ACGCGCCACTCCGGGGCTGCACGAGCGGGCCACCGCCGTGCCAGGTGAATGGAAGTCCCGCAGGCCGGAA
GTGGACGAGCCTACTCGCCCGGGCGCGGGGGGGCGCAAGAGCGCGCAGCATCTTCATTGAGGAACCCGGG
CGGCGAACATGGAGTTCCATGTGCGTCTTATGTAAAGAGAGCGACGGGCGTCTCCACCAATTGACGA
