>Addgene plasmid #48742 | pGL2 | depositor partial sequence | sequence record 101478 | mPer2 promoter region (bases -1128 to +386)
CAAGCTTGCCTTCTCCATCACACCTTGCATGAGTCTTTAGGTTGTTCTCTGTCAGCCTCAAACCCGCTCC
GAGGAAACTTCTACTCCCTCCTTTGACCCTTTGGACAGGAGCCTGAACGCTTTAGTAGGCTTCCAGACAG
TGCTCTTGAAAGAACCAAATAGCTTCAACCAAGGTTCCACAGGGGCAGGGCTGTCCTATCACTGGAGGAG
TACCCTCCCCTGACTAGCTAGTGTCTGTAGCTTCCACTTCAGAAAAGCCCTGCTGTTCCAGATGCACACC
CCGCTTCCATAGTTCCTGTAAGGTTAATAAACTACACCACCGCATTTGGTTAAGCTTCCCTGTAGAACGT
CAGTCTTCTCTCCCTATGTGATTGAGGGCAGGAAGAAATCACTTCTTTCCTTTGTATCTCTGCACGGCAA
TTATGACCTTATTTCCTGAATCAACACTAACTAGCAACACGCAGTTTCAGAAACAAGAAAGGCTAAGTGG
GAGTTTTGTGCTTTGGCCCATCTGGAATGACGGTCAGCCTGGGGGGCCTGTCCTAGGGTCACCCAGCCTG
TCCTGGGAAGGTGCTCAGCAGCAGATCCAGAGGGGCCGTCCTATTTGTCCTCAAGCGTCTCGCCATGAAT
GAATGAGAGGGGAAATGAATGAACTGGGCTGGATGAGCGAAAGGTGTCAGCAGAGAGCATTCTCGGTCCT
TCGGATTACCGAGGCTGGTCACGTCGTCGCAGGTGATAGGCCGGGGGCCCTGGTCTCTGCCGGCTGTGAG
TTGCGCAGCGGCCAAGCACCATTCCCCCGCGCCGCAGTGGTACGCGCCACTCCGGGGCTGCACGAGCGGG
CCACCGCCGTGCCAGGTGAATGGAAGTCCCGCAGGCCGGAAGTGGACGAGCCTACTCGCCCGGGCGCGGG
GGGGCGCAAGAGCGCGCAGCATCTTCATTGAGGAACCCGGGCGGCGAACATGGAGTTCCATGTGCGTCTT
ATGTAAAGAGAGCGACGGGCGTCTCCACCAATTGACGAGCGTAGCTCTCAGGTTCCGCCCCGCCAGTATG
CAAATGAGGTGGCACTCCGACCAATGGCGCGCGCAGGGGCGGGCTCAGCGCGCGCGGTCACGTTTTCCAC
TATGTGACAGCGGAGGGCGACGCGGCGGCAGCGGCGCTACTGGGACTAGCGGCTCCGGGCGGCTGCGGCG
CACGCCGAGCGCACCAAGTGACGGGCCGAGCAAGGGACAGACGCGCGGGTTGACTCGGTGAAGCGGTGAG
TGGCGCGGCTCTGGGCGGTGGCGCGGTGCTGGGCGGTGGCGCGGACCTGGACGGCCGTGGTCGTCTTACG
TAACCGGCGGCTCGGACAGCTGGAGCTGGGGTCCTGAGCCAGGAGTTGCCGACTGTGCAAACGGCTGCAA
CTCGGCAGAATGTAGATGGAACTGCGCGGTGACCCTTTTCCAGGTTCACACTGCTGTCCCCATTTCTCAG
GTTAGGCACTGAGGTCGGAGAGATTAGTTAGGCATCTTGTCCGA
